>Addgene plasmid #25613 | MALT1-DD (2G7R) | depositor partial sequence | sequence record 12017 | Author sequence
ACCCTCAACCGCCTGCGGGAGCCGCTGCTGCGGAGGCTCAGCGAGCTCCTGGATCAGGCGCCCGAGGGCC
GGGGCTGGAGGAGACTGGCGGAGCTGGCGGGGAGTCGCGGGCGCCTCCGCCTCAGTTGCCTAGACCTGGA
GCAGTGTTCTCTTAAGGTACTGGAGCCTGAAGGAAGCCCCAGCCTGTGTCTGCTGAAGTTAATGGGTGAA
AAAGGTTGCACAGTCACAGAATTGAGTGATTTCCTGCAGGCTATGGAACACACTGAAGTTCTTCAGCTTC
TCAGCCCCCCAGGA
