>Addgene plasmid #25613 | MALT1-DD (2G7R) | addgene partial sequence | sequence record 31600 | 25613 with T7
TTGTTTAACTTTAAGAAGGAGATATACCATGGGCAGCAGCCATCATCATCATCATCACAGCAGCGGCCTG
GTTCCGCGTGGTAGTACCCTCAACCGCCTGCGGGAGCCGCTGCTGCGGAGGCTCAGCGAGCTCCTGGATC
AGGCGCCCGAGGGCCGGGGCTGGAGGAGACTGGCGGAGCTGGCGGGGAGTCGCGGGCGCCTCCGCCTCAG
TTGCCTAGACCTGGAGCAGTGTTCTCTTAAGGTACTGGAGCCTGAAGGAAGCCCCAGCCTGTGTCTGCTG
AAGTTAATGGGTGAAAAAGGTTGCACAGTCACAGAATTGAGTGATTTCCTGCAGGCTATGGAACACACTG
AAGTTCTTCAGCTTCTCAGCCCCCCAGGATGATGACGAAGCTTGCGGCCGCACTCGAGCACCACCACCAC
CACCACTGAGATCCGGCTGCTAACAAAGCCCGAAAGGAAGCTGAGTTGGCTGCTGCCACCGCTGAGCAAT
AACTAGCATAACCCCTTGGGGCCTCTAAACGGGTCTTGAGGGGTTTTTTGCTGAAAGGAGGAACTATATC
CGGATTGGCGAATGGG
[124 nt withheld, positions 577-700]
C
[91 nt withheld, positions 702-792]
A
[49 nt withheld, positions 794-842]
CCTTTGACGTTGGAGTCCACGTTCTTT
[37 nt withheld, positions 870-906]
ACCTA
