[The description below was written by a language model from this plasmid's Addgene catalogue record.]
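Description:
MALT1-DD (2G7R) is a bacterial expression plasmid built on pET28a-LIC, a ligation-independent-cloning derivative of the pET28a vector family produced by a structural genomics consortium. The backbone is listed at about 7.3 kb without insert, is maintained at low copy in E. coli, and is selected with kanamycin. No feature table accompanies the record, so the promoter and origin are not explicitly annotated. However, the recommended sequencing primers (T7 forward and T7 terminator reverse) fit the usual pET arrangement, in which the insert lies between a T7 promoter and T7 terminator and is transcribed by T7 RNA polymerase in a suitable expression host. The listed growth strain, DH5alpha, is a cloning strain used for propagation, not for protein production.

The insert is a 294 bp fragment of human MALT1 (mucosa-associated lymphoid tissue lymphoma translocation protein 1, isoform A) that covers the death domain, derived from a GenBank cDNA reference. It is deliberately a domain-level construct, not the full open reading frame, and the record itself notes that it may not be the full ORF. An N-terminal His tag is fused to the domain, allowing purification of the recombinant protein by immobilised metal affinity chromatography. The record does not state whether a protease cleavage site separates the tag from the domain.

The stated purpose is bacterial production of the MALT1 death domain for structure determination, and the construct corresponds to a deposited Protein Data Bank structure (entry 2G7R). It is therefore useful for producing this isolated domain for crystallography, biophysical characterisation or in vitro interaction studies.
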