Addgene plasmid #25613: MALT1-DD (2G7R)
Purpose: Bacterial expression for structure determination; may not be full ORF
Depositing lab: Cheryl Arrowsmith. Depositing organization: University of Toronto.
Backbone
  Vector backbone: pET28a-LIC
  Backbone manufacturer: SGC
  Backbone size w/o insert (bp): 7328
  Vector type: Bacterial Expression
Growth in bacteria
  Bacterial resistance: Kanamycin, 50 μg/mL
  Growth temperature: 37°C
  Growth strain: DH5alpha
  Copy number: Low Copy
Gene/Insert
  Gene/Insert name: MALT1-DD (alt names: PDB: 2G7R; mucosa associated lymphoid tissue lymphoma translocation protein 1 isoform A, Death domain; DKFZp434L132, MLT, MLT1)
  Species: H. sapiens (human)
  Insert size (bp): 294
  Mutation: Contains Death Domain
  GenBank ID: BC030143
  Entrez Gene: MALT1 (a.k.a. IMD12, MLT, MLT1, PCASP1)
  Tag / fusion protein: His (N terminal on insert)
  Cloning method: Restriction Enzyme
  Sequencing primers: 5′ T7; 3′ T7-term
Terms and licenses: Academic/Nonprofit Terms; Industry Terms: Not Available to Industry
Depositor comments: PDB: 2G7R http://www.thesgc.org/structures/2G7R/
How to cite: MALT1-DD (2G7R) was a gift from Cheryl Arrowsmith (Addgene plasmid # 25613 ; http://n2t.net/addgene:25613 ; RRID:Addgene_25613)
